Addgene plasmid #58106: tdTomato-Keratin-17
Purpose: Note- This plasmid contains Keratin 18. Localization: Cytokeratin, Excitation: 554, Emission: 581
Depositing lab: Michael Davidson. Depositing organization: Florida State University, Tallahassee.
Backbone
  Vector backbone: tdTomato
  Backbone size w/o insert (bp): 4750
  Vector type: Mammalian Expression
  Selectable markers: Neomycin (select with G418)
Growth in bacteria
  Bacterial resistance: Kanamycin, 50 μg/mL
  Growth temperature: 37°C
  Growth strain: DH5alpha
  Copy number: High Copy
Gene/Insert
  Gene/Insert name: Keratin (alt name: NM_199187.1)
  Species: H. sapiens (human)
  Mutation: V282L
  Entrez Gene: KRT18 (a.k.a. CK-18, CYK18, K18)
  Promoter: CMV
  Tag / fusion protein: tdTomato
  Cloning method: Unknown
  Sequencing primers: 5′ CMV-F; 3′ SV40pA-R
Terms and licenses: Academic/Nonprofit Terms; Industry Terms: Not Available to Industry
Depositor comments: . Excitation = 554; Emission = 581
How to cite: tdTomato-Keratin-17 was a gift from Michael Davidson (Addgene plasmid # 58106 ; http://n2t.net/addgene:58106 ; RRID:Addgene_58106)
