[The description below was written by a language model from this plasmid's Addgene catalogue record.]
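Description:
tdTomato-Keratin-17 is a mammalian expression plasmid encoding a fluorescent fusion of a human keratin to tdTomato, built on a tdTomato vector backbone of about 4.75 kb (size without the insert). Despite its name, the record explicitly notes that the insert is keratin 18 (KRT18, also known as CK-18 or K18), not keratin 17. The "17" in the name may refer to something other than the keratin type, such as a linker length, but the record does not say. The human coding sequence carries a V282L substitution relative to the reference transcript. Expression is driven by the CMV promoter, a strong constitutive promoter in most mammalian cell lines, and the listed 3′ sequencing primer suggests an SV40 polyadenylation signal downstream of the cassette. The record does not state whether tdTomato is fused to the N- or C-terminus of the keratin, and the cloning method is listed as unknown.

The plasmid is maintained at high copy in E. coli under kanamycin selection. In mammalian cells, the neomycin resistance marker allows G418 selection of stable transfectants. No feature table is provided, so the origin of replication and other backbone elements are not documented here.

The construct serves as a localization marker. Keratin 18 is a type I intermediate filament protein, so the fusion labels the cytokeratin network for fluorescence imaging of cells. tdTomato is a bright, orange-red tandem-dimer fluorescent protein, with a recorded excitation maximum of 554 nm and emission maximum of 581 nm, which allows it to be combined with green or far-red probes in multicolour experiments.
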