>Addgene plasmid #58106 | tdTomato-Keratin-17 | depositor partial sequence | sequence record 89241 | insert sequence
GACGTCAGATCCGCTAGCACCATGAGCTTCACCACTCGCTCCACCTTCTCCACCAACTACCGGTCCCTGG
GCTCTGTCCAGGCGCCCAGCTACGGCGCCCGGCCGGTCAGCAGCGCGGCCAGCGTCTATGCAGGCGCTGG
GGGCTCTGGTTCCCGGATCTCCGTGTCCCGCTCCACCAGCTTCAGGGGCGGCATGGGGTCCGGGGGCCTG
GCCACCGGGATAGCCGGGGGTCTGGCAGGAATGGGAGGCATCCAGAACGAGAAGGAGACCATGCAAAGCC
TGAACGACCGCCTGGCCTCTTACCTGGACAGAGTGAGGAGCCTGGAGACCGAGAACCGGAGGCTGGAGAG
CAAAATCCGGGAGCACTTGGAGAAGAAGGGACCCCAGGTCAGAGACTGGAGCCATTACTTCAAGATCATC
GAGGACCTGAGGGCTCAGATCTTCGCAAATACTGTGGACAATGCCCGCATCGTTCTGCAGATTGACAATG
CCCGTCTTGCTGCTGATGACTTTAGAGTCAAGTATGAGACAGAGCTGGCCATGCGCCAGTCTGTGGAGAA
CGACATCCATGGGCTCCGCAAGGTCATTGATGACACCAATATCACACGACTGCAGCTGGAGACAGAGATC
GAGGCTCTCAAGGAGGAGCTGCTCTTCATGAAGAAGAACCACGAAGAGGAAGTAAAAGGCCTACAAGCCC
AGATTGCCAGCTCTGGGTTGACCGTGGAGGTAGATGCCCCCAAATCTCAGGACCTCGCCAAGATCATGGC
AGACATCCGGGCCCAATATGACGAGCTGGCTCGGAAGAACCGAGAGGAGCTAGACAAGTACTGGTCTCAG
CAGATTGAGGAGAGCACCACAGTGCTCACCACACAGTCTGCTGAGGTTGGAGCTGCTGAGACGACGCTCA
CAGAGCTGAGACGTACAGTCCAGTCCTTGGAGATCGACCTGGACTCCATGAGAAATCTGAAGGCCAGCTT
GGAGAACAGCCTGAGGGAGGTGGAGGCCCGCTACGCCCTACAGATGGAGCAGCTCAACGGGATCCTGCTG
CACCTTGAGTCAGAGCTGGCACAGACCCGGGCAGAGGGACAGCGCCAGGCCCAGGAGTATGAGGCCCTGC
TGAACATCAAGGTCAAGCTGGAGGCTGAGATCGCCACCTACCGCCGCCTGCTGGAAGATGGCGAGGACTT
TAATCTTGGTGATGCCTTGGACAGCAGCAACTCCATGCAAACCATCCAAAAGACCACCACCCGCCGGATA
GTGGATGGCAAAGTGGTGTCTGAGACCAATGACACCAAAGTTCTGAGGCATCGAATTCTGCAGTCGACGG
TACCGCGGGCCCGGGATCCACCGGTCGCCACCATGGTGAGCAAGGGCGAGGAGGTCATCAAAGAGTTCAT
GCGCTTCAAGGTGCGCATGGAGGGCTCCATGAACGGCCACGAGTTCGAGATCGAGGGCGAGGGCGAGGGC
CGCCCCTACGAGGGCACCCAGACCGCCAAGCTGAAGGTGACCAAGGGCGGCCCCCTGCCCTTCGCCTGGG
ACATCCTGTCCCCCCAGTTCATGTACGGCTCCAAGGCGTACGTGAAGCACCCCGCCGACATCCCCGATTA
CAAGAAGCTGTCCTTCCCCGAGGGCTTCAAGTGGGAGCGCGTGATGAACTTCGAGGACGGCGGTCTGGTG
ACCGTGACCCAGGACTCCTCCCTGCAGGACGGCACGCTGATCTACAAGGTGAAGATGCGCGGCACCAACT
TCCCCCCCGACGGCCCCGTAATGCAGAAGAAGACCATGGGCTGGGAGGCCTCCACCGAGCGCCTGTACCC
CCGCGACGGCGTGCTGAAGGGCGAGATCCACCAGGCCCTGAAGCTGAAGGACGGCGGCCACTACCTGGTG
GAGTTCAAGACCATCTACATGGCCAAGAAGCCCGTGCAACTGCCCGGCTACTACTACGTGGACACCAAGC
TGGACATCACCTCCCACAACGAGGACTACACCATCGTGGAACAGTACGAGCGCTCCGAGGGCCGCCACCA
CCTGTTCCTGGGGCATGGCACCGGCAGCACCGGCAGCGGCAGCTCCGGCACCGCCTCCTCCGAGGACAAC
AACATGGCCGTCATCAAAGAGTTCATGCGCTTCAAGGTGCGCATGGAGGGCTCCATGAACGGCCACGAGT
TCGAGATCGAGGGCGAGGGCGAGGGCCGCCCCTACGAGGGCACCCAGACCGCCAAGCTGAAGGTGACCAA
GGGCGGCCCCCTGCCCTTCGCCTGGGACATCCTGTCCCCCCAGTTCATGTACGGCTCCAAGGCGTACGTG
AAGCACCCCGCCGACATCCCCGATTACAAGAAGCTGTCCTTCCCCGAGGGCTTCAAGTGGGAGCGCGTGA
TGAACTTCGAGGACGGCGGTCTGGTGACCGTGACCCAGGACTCCTCCCTGCAGGACGGCACGCTGATCTA
CAAGGTGAAGATGCGCGGCACCAACTTCCCCCCCGACGGCCCCGTAATGCAGAAGAAGACCATGGGCTGG
GAGGCCTCCACCGAGCGCCTGTACCCCCGCGACGGCGTGCTGAAGGGCGAGATCCACCAGGCCCTGAAGC
TGAAGGACGGCGGCCACTACCTGGTGGAGTTCAAGACCATCTACATGGCCAAGAAGCCCGTGCAACTGCC
CGGCTACTACTACGTGGACACCAAGCTGGACATCACCTCCCACAACGAGGACTACACCATCGTGGAACAG
TACGAGCGCTCCGAGGGCCGCCACCACCTGTTCCTGTACGGCATGGACGAGCTGTACAAGTAAGCGGCCG
CGACTCTAGATCATAATCAGCCATACCACATT
