>Addgene plasmid #58106 | tdTomato-Keratin-17 | addgene partial sequence | sequence record 183112 | Addgene Partial NGS Result
ATGGTGAGCAAGGGCGAGGAGGTCATCAAAGAGTTCATGCGCTTCAAGGTGCGCATGGAGGGCTCCATGA
ACGGCCACGAGTTCGAGATCGAGGGCGAGGGCGAGGGCCGCCCCTACGAGGGCACCCAGACCGCCAAGCT
GAAGGTGACCAAGGGCGGCCCCCTGCCCTTCGCCTGGGACATCCTGTCCCCCCAGTTCATGTACGGCTCC
AAGGCGTACGTGAAGCACCCCGCCGACATCCCCGATTACAAGAAGCTGTCCTTCCCCGAGGGCTTCAAGT
GGGAGCGCGTGATGAACTTCGAGGACGGCGGTCTGGTGACCGTGACCCAGGACTCCTCCCTGCAGGACGG
CACGCTGATCTACAAGGTGAAGATGCGCGGCACCAACTTCCCCCCCGACGGCCCCGTAATGCAGAAGAAG
ACCATGGGCTGGGAGGCCTCCACCGAGCGCCTGTACCCCCGCGACGGCGTGCTGAAGGGCGAGATCCACC
AGGCCCTGAAGCTGAAGGACGGCGGCCACTACCTGGTGGAGTTCAAGACCATCTACATGGCCAAGAAGCC
CGTGCAACTGCCCGGCTACTACTACGTGGACACCAAGCTGGACATCACCTCCCACAACGAGGACTACACC
ATCGTGGAACAGTACGAGCGCTCCGAGGGCCGCCACCACCTGTTCCTGTACGGCATGGACGAGCTGTACA
AGTAAGCGGCCGCGACTCTAGATCATAATCAGCCATACCACATTTGTAGAGGTTTTACTTGCTTTAAAAA
ACCTCCCACACCTCCCCCTGAACCTGAAACATAAAATGAATGCAATTGTTGTTGTTAACTTGTTTATTGC
AGCTTATAATGGTTACAAATAAAGCAATAGCATCACAAATTTCACAAATAAAGCATTTTTTTCACTGCAT
TCTAGTTGTGGTTTGTCCAAACTCATCAATGTATCTTAAGGCGTAAATTGTAAGCGTTAATATTTTGTTA
AAATTCGCGTTAAATTTTTGTTAAATCAGCTCATTTTTTAACCAATAGGCCGAAATCGGCAAAATCCCTT
ATAAATCAAAAGAATAGACCGAGATAGGGT
[37 nt withheld, positions 1081-1117]
AAAGAACGTGGACTCCAACGTCAAAGG
[49 nt withheld, positions 1145-1193]
T
[91 nt withheld, positions 1195-1285]
G
[124 nt withheld, positions 1287-1410]
CAGGTGGCACTTTTCGGGGAAATGTGCGCGGAACCCCTATTTGTTTATTTTTCTAAATACATTCAAATAT
GTATCCGCTCATGAGACAATAACCCTGATAAATGCTTCAATAATATTGAAAAAGGAAGAGTCCTGAGGCG
GAAAGAACCAGCTGTGGAATGTGTGTCAGTTAGGGTGTGGAAAGTCCCCAGGCTCCCCAGCAGGCAGAAG
TATGCAAAGCATGCATCTCAATTAGTCAGCAACCAGGTGTGGAAAGTCCCCAGGCTCCCCAGCAGGCAGA
AGTATGCAAAGCATGCATCTCAATTAGTCAGCAACCATAGTCCCGCCCCTAACTCCGCCCATCCCGCCCC
TAACTCCGCCCAGTTCCGCCCATTCTCCGCCCCATGGCTGACTAATTTTTTTTATTTATGCAGAGGCCGA
GGCCGCCTCGGCCTCTGAGCTATTCCAGAAGTAGTGAGGAGGCTTTTTTGGAGGCCTAGGCTTTTGCAAA
GATCGATCAAGAGACAGGATGAGGATCGTTTCGCATGATTGAACAAGATGGATTGCACGCAGGTTCTCCG
GCCGCTTGGGTGGAGAGGCTATTCGGCTATGACTGGGCACAACAGACAATCGGCTGCTCTGATGCCGCCG
TGTTCCGGCTGTCAGCGCAGGGGCGCCCGGTTCTTTTTGTCAAGACCGACCTGTCCGGTGCCCTGAATGA
ACTGCAAGACGAGGCAGCGCGGCTATCGTGGCTGGCCACGACGGGCGTTCCTTGCGCAGCTGTGCTCGAC
GTTGTCACTGAAGCGGGAAGGGACTGGCTGCTATTGGGCGAAGTGCCGGGGCAGGATCTCCTGTCATCTC
ACCTTGCTCCTGCCGAGAAAGTATCCATCATGGCTGATGCAATGCGGCGGCTGCATACGCTTGATCCGGC
TACCTGCCCATTCGACCACCAAGCGAAACATCGCATCGAGCGAGCACGTACTCGGATGGAAGCCGGTCTT
GTCGATCAGGATGATCTGGACGAAGAGCATCAGGGGCTCGCGCCAGCCGAACTGTTCGCCAGGCTCAAGG
CGAGCATGCCCGACGGCGAGGATCTCGTCGTGACCCATGGCGATGCCTGCTTGCCGAATATCATGGTGGA
AAATGGCCGCTTTTCTGGATTCATCGACTGTGGCCGGCTGGGTGTGGCGGACCGCTATCAGGACATAGCG
TTGGCTACCCGTGATATTGCTGAAGAGCTTGGCGGCGAATGGGCTGACCGCTTCCTCGTGCTTTACGGTA
TCGCCGCTCCCGATTCGCAGCGCATCGCCTTCTATCGCCTTCTTGACGAGTTCTTCTGAGCGGGACTCTG
GGGTTCGAAATGACCGACCAAGCGACGCCCAACCTGCCATCACGAGATTTCGATTCCACCGCCGCCTTCT
ATGAAAGGTTGGGCTTCGGAATCGTTTTCCGGGACGCCGGCTGGATGATCCTCCAGCGCGGGGATCTCAT
GCTGGAGTTCTTCGCCCACCCTAGGGGGAGGCTAACTGAAACACGGAAGGAGACAATACCGGAAGGAACC
CGCGCTATGACGGCAATAAAAAGACAGAATAAAACGCACGGTGTTGGGTCGTTTGTTCATAAACGCGGGG
TTCGGTCCCAGGGCTGGCACTCTGTCGATACCCCACCGAGACCCCATTGGGGCCAATACGCCCGCGTTTC
TTCCTTTTCCCCACCCCACCCCCCAAGTTCGGGTGAAGGCCCAGGGCTCGCAGCCAACGTCGGGGCGGCA
GGCCCTGCCATAGCCTCAGGTTACTCATATATACTTTAGATTGATTTAAAACTTCATTTTTAATTTAAAA
GGATCTAGGTGAAGATCCTTTTTGATAATCTCATGACCAAAATCCCTTAACGTGAGTTTTCGTTCCACTG
AGCGTCAGACCCCGTAGAAAAGATCAAAGGATCTTCTTGAGATCCTTTTTTTCTGCGCGTAATCTGCTGC
TTGCAAACAAAAAAACCACCGCTACCAGCGGTGGTTTGTTTGCCGGATCAAGAGCTACCAACTCTTTTTC
CGAAGGTAACTGGCTTCAGCAGAGCGCAGATACCAAATACTGTTCTTCTAGTGTAGCCGTAGTTAGGCCA
CCACTTCAAGAACTCTGTAGCACCGCCTACATACCTCGCTCTGCTAATCCTGTTACCAGTGGCTGCTGCC
AGTGGCGATAAGTCGTGTCTTACCGGGTTGGACTCAAGACGATAGTTACCGGATAAGGCGCAGCGGTCGG
GCTGAACGGGGGGTTCGTGCACACAGCCCAGCTTGGAGCGAACGACCTACACCGAACTGAGATACCTACA
GCGTGAGCTATGAGAAAGCGCCACGCTTCCCGAAGGGAGAAAGGCGGACAGGTATCCGGTAAGCGGCAGG
GTCGGAACAGGAGAGCGCACGAGGGAGCTTCCAGGGGGAAACGCCTGGTATCTTTATAGTCCTGTCGGGT
TTCGCCACCTCTGACTTGAGCGTCGATTTTTGTGATGCTCGTCAGGGGGGCGGAGCCTATGGAAAAACGC
CAGCAACGCGGCCTTTTTACGGTTCCTGGCCTTTTGCTGGCCTTTTGCTCACATGTTCTTTCCTGCGTTA
TCCCCTGATTCTGTGGATAACCGTATTACCGCCATGCATTAGTTATTAATAGTAATCAATTACGGGGTCA
TTAGTTCATAGCCCATATATGGAGTTCCGCGTTACATAACTTACGGTAAATGGCCCGCCTGGCTGACCGC
CCAACGACCCCCGCCCATTGACGTCAATAATGACGTATGTTCCCATAGTAACGCCAATAGGGACTTTCCA
TTGACGTCAATGGGTGGAGTATTTACGGTAAACTGCCCACTTGGCAGTACATCAAGTGTATCATATGCCA
AGTACGCCCCCTATTGACGTCAATGACGGTAAATGGCCCGCCTGGCATTATGCCCAGTACATGACCTTAT
GGGACTTTCCTACTTGGCAGTACATCTACGTATTAGTCATCGCTATTACCATGGTGATGCGGTTTTGGCA
GTACATCAATGGGCGTGGATAGCGGTTTGACTCACGGGGATTTCCAAGTCTCCACCCCATTGACGTCAAT
GGGAGTTTGTTTTGGCACCAAAATCAACGGGACTTTCCAAAATGTCGTAACAACTCCGCCCCATTGACGC
AAATGGGCGGTAGGCGTGTACGGTGGGAGGTCTATATAAGCAGAGCTGGTTTAGTGAACCGTCAGATCCG
CTAGCACCATGAGCTTCACCACTCGCTCCACCTTCTCCACCAACTACCGGTCCCTGGGCTCTGTCCAGGC
GCCCAGCTACGGCGCCCGGCCGGTCAGCAGCGCGGCCAGCGTCTATGCAGGCGCTGGGGGCTCTGGTTCC
CGGATCTCCGTGTCCCGCTCCACCAGCTTCAGGGGCGGCATGGGGTCCGGGGGCCTGGCCACCGGGATAG
CCGGGGGTCTGGCAGGAATGGGAGGCATCCAGAACGAGAAGGAGACCATGCAAAGCCTGAACGACCGCCT
GGCCTCTTACCTGGACAGAGTGAGGAGCCTGGAGACCGAGAACCGGAGGCTGGAGAGCAAAATCCGGGAG
CACTTGGAGAAGAAGGGACCCCAGGTCAGAGACTGGAGCCATTACTTCAAGATCATCGAGGACCTGAGGG
CTCAGATCTTCGCAAATACTGTGGACAATGCCCGCATCGTTCTGCAGATTGACAATGCCCGTCTTGCTGC
TGATGACTTTAGAGTCAAGTATGAGACAGAGCTGGCCATGCGCCAGTCTGTGGAGAACGACATCCATGGG
CTCCGCAAGGTCATTGATGACACCAATATCACACGACTGCAGCTGGAGACAGAGATCGAGGCTCTCAAGG
AGGAGCTGCTCTTCATGAAGAAGAACCACGAAGAGGAAGTAAAAGGCCTACAAGCCCAGATTGCCAGCTC
TGGGTTGACCGTGGAGGTAGATGCCCCCAAATCTCAGGACCTCGCCAAGATCATGGCAGACATCCGGGCC
CAATATGACGAGCTGGCTCGGAAGAACCGAGAGGAGCTAGACAAGTACTGGTCTCAGCAGATTGAGGAGA
GCACCACAGTGCTCACCACACAGTCTGCTGAGGTTGGAGCTGCTGAGACGACGCTCACAGAGCTGAGACG
TACAGTCCAGTCCTTGGAGATCGACCTGGACTCCATGAGAAATCTGAAGGCCAGCTTGGAGAACAGCCTG
AGGGAGGTGGAGGCCCGCTACGCCCTACAGATGGAGCAGCTCAACGGGATCCTGCTGCACCTTGAGTCAG
AGCTGGCACAGACCCGGGCAGAGGGACAGCGCCAGGCCCAGGAGTATGAGGCCCTGCTGAACATCAAGGT
CAAGCTGGAGGCTGAGATCGCCACCTACCGCCGCCTGCTGGAAGATGGCGAGGACTTTAATCTTGGTGAT
GCCTTGGACAGCAGCAACTCCATGCAAACCATCCAAAAGACCACCACCCGCCGGATAGTGGATGGCAAAG
TGGTGTCTGAGACCAATGACACCAAAGTTCTGAGGCATCGAATTCTGCAGTCGACGGTACCGCGGGCCCG
GGATCCACCGGTCGCCACC
